>Addgene plasmid #228190 | SP_H4 | addgene full sequence | sequence record 451651 | Addgene NGS Result
TCGGTCTCATATGAAGGTTTCCGCCGCACTGTTGTGTTTATTATTGATGGCCGCAACGTTCTCCCCTCAA
GGACTAGCAGCCCCTTGAGACCAGACCAATAAAAAACGCCCGGCGGCAACCGAGCGTTCTGAACAAATCC
AGATGGAGTTCTGAGGTCATTACTGGATCTATCAACAGGAGTCCAAGCGAGCTCGATATCAAATTACGCC
CCGCCCTGCCACTCATCGCAGTACTGTTGTAATTCATTAAGCATTCTGCCGACATGGAAGCCATCACAAA
CGGCATGATGAACCTGAATCGCCAGCGGCATCAGCACCTTGTCGCCTTGCGTATAATATTTGCCCATGGT
GAAAACGGGGGCGAAGAAGTTGTCCATATTGGCCACGTTTAAATCAAAACTGGTGAAACTCACCCAGGGA
TTGGCTGAAACGAAAAACATATTCTCAATAAACCCTTTAGGGAAATAGGCCAGGTTTTCACCGTAACACG
CCACATCTTGCGAATATATGTGTAGAAACTGCCGGAAATCGTCGTGGTATTCACTCCAGAGCGATGAAAA
CGTTTCAGTTTGCTCATGGAAAACGGTGTAACAAGGGTGAACACTATCCCATATCACCAGCTCACCGTCT
TTCATTGCCATACGAAATTCCGGATGAGCATTCATCAGGCGGGCAAGAATGTGAATAAAGGCCGGATAAA
ACTTGTGCTTATTTTTCTTTACGGTCTTTAAAAAGGCCGTAATATCCAGCTGAACGGTCTGGTTATAGGT
ACATTGAGCAACTGACTGAAATGCCTCAAAATGTTCTTTACGATGCCATTGGGATATATCAACGGTGGTA
TATCCAGTGATTTTTTTCTCCATTTTAGCTTCCTTAGCTCCTGAAAATCTCGATAACTCAAAAAATACGC
CCGGTAGTGATCTTATTTCATTATGGTGAAAGTTGGAACCTCTTACGTGCCCGATCAATCATGACCAAAA
TCCCTTAACGTGAGTTTTCGTTCCACTGAGCGTCAGACCCCGTAGAAAAGATCAAAGGATCTTCTTGAGA
TCCTTTTTTTCTGCGCGTAATCTGCTGCTTGCAAACAAAAAAACCACCGCTACCAGCGGTGGTTTGTTTG
CCGGATCAAGAGCTACCAACTCTTTTTCCGAAGGTAACTGGCTTCAGCAGAGCGCAGATACCAAATACTG
TTCTTCTAGTGTAGCCGTAGTTAGGCCACCACTTCAAGAACTCTGTAGCACCGCCTACATACCTCGCTCT
GCTAATCCTGTTACCAGTGGCTGCTGCCAGTGGCGATAAGTCGTGTCTTACCGGGTTGGACTCAAGACGA
TAGTTACCGGATAAGGCGCAGCGGTCGGGCTGAACGGGGGGTTCGTGCACACAGCCCAGCTTGGAGCGAA
CGACCTACACCGAACTGAGATACCTACAGCGTGAGCTATGAGAAAGCGCCACGCTTCCCGAAGGGAGAAA
GGCGGACAGGTATCCGGTAAGCGGCAGGGTCGGAACAGGAGAGCGCACGAGGGAGCTTCCAGGGGGAAAC
GCCTGGTATCTTTATAGTCCTGTCGGGTTTCGCCACCTCTGACTTGAGCGTCGATTTTTGTGATGCTCGT
CAGGGGGGCGGAGCCTATGGAAAAACGCCAGCAACGCGGCCTTTTTACGGTTCCTGGCCTTTTGCTGGCC
TTTTGCTCACATGTTCTTTCCTGCGTTATCCCCTGATTCTGTGGATAACCGTAG
Features (pLannotate 1.2.2; 5 found; start..end, strand, type, name):
     11..100     +  CDS            CCL2 (fragment): CCL2_HUMAN - Also known as MCP1, SCYA2. Experimental evidence at protein level: Swiss-Prot protein existence level 1. Acts as a ligand for C-C chemokine receptor CCR2 (PubMed:9837883, PubMed:10587439, PubMed:10529171). Signals through binding and activation of CCR2 and induces a strong chemotactic response and mobilization of intracellular calcium ions (PubMed:9837883, PubMed:10587439). Exhibits a chemotactic activity for monocytes and basophils but not neutrophils or eosinophils (PubMed:8627182, PubMed:9792674, PubMed:8195247). May be involved in the recruitment of monocytes into the arterial
     99..133     -  terminator     lambda t0 terminator: minimal transcription terminator from phage lambda (Scholtissek and Grosse, 1987)
    207..863     -  CDS            cat: CAT_ECOLX - Experimental evidence at protein level: Swiss-Prot protein existence level 1. This enzyme is an effector of chloramphenicol resistance in bacteria. From Escherichia coli. This protein is used as a marker in many commonly used cloning vectors, such as pACYC184.
    864..961     -  promoter       cat promoter: promoter of the E. coli cat gene encoding chloramphenicol acetyltransferase
   1045..1633    +  rep_origin     ori: high-copy-number ColE1/pMB1/pBR322/pUC origin of replication
