[The description below was written by a language model from this plasmid's Addgene catalogue record and pLannotate feature annotations shown in this document.]
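Description:
SP_H4 is a small (about 1.7 kb) synthetic-biology part plasmid built on pYTK001, the part-entry vector of the MoClo Yeast Toolkit. It is not an expression vector. It stores a single standardised DNA part in E. coli so that the part can be released and combined with others. The annotated backbone consists only of bacterial maintenance elements: a high-copy ColE1/pUC-type origin of replication, a chloramphenicol acetyltransferase (cat) gene driven by its own promoter for chloramphenicol selection, and a lambda t0 terminator next to the insert. No yeast origin, yeast marker, promoter or reporter is annotated, which fits its role as a part donor.

The insert encodes the secretion signal peptide of human CCL8, described as residues 0–23 of the UniProt entry and codon-optimised for Saccharomyces cerevisiae. It is flanked by BsaI sites for Golden Gate excision. The automated annotation labels this short coding region as a fragment of CCL2. This most likely reflects similarity between related chemokines rather than a different insert, as the catalogue entry identifies it as CCL8. The depositor classes the part as a "3a*" component, a variant of the toolkit's type 3a position, which is the N-terminal portion of a coding sequence. On that basis the signal peptide would be assembled in frame upstream of a protein of interest.

SP_H4 is intended for combinatorial Golden Gate assembly with other toolkit-compatible parts, where different signal peptides are tested for how well they direct secretion of recombinant proteins from yeast. The associated publication concerns high-throughput optimisation of yeast protein secretion using an engineered biosensor.
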