Addgene plasmid #228190: SP_H4
Purpose: Plasmid contains the secretion signal peptide sequence of the human CCL8 gene for use in Combinatorial Golden Gate Assembly (BsaI restriction sites).
Depositing lab: Joseph Brock. Depositing organization: Australian National University. Publication: High-throughput optimisation of protein secretion in yeast via an engineered biosensor. Cleaver A, Luo R, Smith OB, Murphy L, Schwessinger B, Brock J. Trends Biotechnol. 2025 Apr;43(4):838-867. doi: 10.1016/j.tibtech.2024.11.010. Epub 2024 Dec 13. PubMed 39674781.
Backbone
  Vector backbone: pYTK001
  Backbone manufacturer: John Dueber, Addgene plasmid #65108
  Vector type: Synthetic Biology
Growth in bacteria
  Bacterial resistance: Chloramphenicol, 25 μg/mL
  Growth temperature: 37°C
  Growth strain: DH5alpha
  Copy number: High Copy
Gene/Insert
  Gene/Insert name: sp_P80075_CCL8_HUMAN:0-23 (alt name: Uniprot: P80075)
  Species: H. sapiens (human)
  Cloning method: Golden Gate
Terms and licenses: Academic/Nonprofit Terms; Industry Terms: Not Available to Industry
Depositor comments: Signal peptides direct recombinant protein secretion in yeast. Codon optimised for expression in S. cerevisiae. This part is designed for use with components from the MoClo Yeast Toolkit (Lee et al. 2015). This insert is a 3a* component, see Williams et al. 2024 for more detail.
How to cite: SP_H4 was a gift from Joseph Brock (Addgene plasmid # 228190 ; http://n2t.net/addgene:228190 ; RRID:Addgene_228190)
